Addgene plasmid #32488: CMV-FFluc-GPD1L-3'UTR WT
Depositing lab: Pere Puigserver. Depositing organization: Dana-Farber Cancer Institute. Publication: A hypoxia-induced positive feedback loop promotes hypoxia-inducible factor 1alpha stability through miR-210 suppression of glycerol-3-phosphate dehydrogenase 1-like. Kelly TJ, Souza AL, Clish CB, Puigserver P. Mol Cell Biol. 2011 Jul;31(13):2696-706. Epub 2011 May 9. 10.1128/MCB.01242-10 PubMed 21555452.
Backbone
  Vector backbone: pcDNA3
  Backbone manufacturer: Invitrogen
  Backbone size w/o insert (bp): 5400
  Vector type: Mammalian Expression, Luciferase
Growth in bacteria
  Bacterial resistance: Ampicillin, 100 μg/mL
  Growth temperature: 37°C
  Growth strain: DH5alpha
  Copy number: High Copy
Gene/Insert
  Gene/Insert name: GPD1L 3'UTR (alt name: GPD1L)
  Species: M. musculus (mouse)
  Entrez Gene: Gpd1l (a.k.a. 2210409H23Rik, D9Ertd660e)
  Promoter: CMV
  Tag / fusion protein: Luciferase (N terminal on backbone)
  Cloning method: Restriction Enzyme; 5′ cloning site None (unknown if destroyed); 3′ cloning site None (unknown if destroyed)
  Sequencing primers: 5′ Luc-F; 3′ BGHrev
Terms and licenses: Academic/Nonprofit Terms; Industry Terms: Not Available to Industry
How to cite: CMV-FFluc-GPD1L-3'UTR WT was a gift from Pere Puigserver (Addgene plasmid # 32488 ; http://n2t.net/addgene:32488 ; RRID:Addgene_32488)
