[The description below was written by a language model from this plasmid's Addgene catalogue record.]
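Description:
CMV-FFluc-GPD1L-3'UTR WT is a mammalian expression luciferase reporter built on the pcDNA3 backbone (about 5.4 kb without insert). It is propagated in E. coli as a high-copy plasmid under ampicillin selection. The record gives no feature table, so other backbone elements are not individually documented. The use of a BGH reverse sequencing primer is consistent with the bovine growth hormone polyadenylation region that lies downstream of the cloning site in pcDNA3-type vectors.

The payload is a firefly luciferase open reading frame driven by the strong constitutive CMV promoter, with the wild-type 3' untranslated region of mouse Gpd1l (glycerol-3-phosphate dehydrogenase 1-like) placed downstream of the luciferase coding sequence. The catalogue lists luciferase as an "N-terminal tag", but because the insert is a UTR, the arrangement is best understood as a reporter transcript carrying the Gpd1l 3'UTR rather than a protein fusion. The insert was introduced by restriction cloning, though the sites used are not recorded, and the insert's length is not stated.

In this design, luciferase output reports on post-transcriptional regulation acting through the 3'UTR, such as microRNA binding that reduces mRNA stability or translation. The associated publication concerns miR-210 suppression of GPD1L within a hypoxia-induced feedback loop that stabilises HIF-1alpha, so the construct is most plausibly used in transfected mammalian cells to test whether miR-210 targets the Gpd1l 3'UTR. The "WT" designation suggests it is meant to be compared with a mutated counterpart, although no such construct is described in this record.
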