>Addgene plasmid #32488 | CMV-FFluc-GPD1L-3'UTR WT | addgene partial sequence | sequence record 38463 | BGH-rev 5'-TAGAAGGCACAGTCGAGG-3'
TCGAGCGTGTGCTCTTTCCACCCCCGTGGGACGCCTGGTTTTTAAATAAAGATAAAATCATTTGTGTTCT
AATTCTAGCATCCAAAGCACTCACTCCATATAGTGTGCGTTTCACTGAGGTCGACATCCCCTTGTCTGTG
CCTGACCCTGCATCCTGAAAGCTTTCTCAGGGGTTAGGCCGGATCCGAATTCTTACACGGCGATCTTTCC
GCCCTTCTTGGCCTTTATGAGGATCTCTCTGATTTTTCTTGCGTCGAGTTTTCCGGTAAGACCTTTCGGT
ACTTCGTCCACAAACACAACTCCTCCGCGCAACTTTTTCGCGGTTGTTACTTGACTGGCGACGTAATCCA
CGATCTCTTTTTCCGTCATCGTCTTTCCGTGCTCCAAAACAACAACGGCGGCGGGAAGTTCACCGGCGTC
ATCGTCGGGAAGACCTGCGACACCTGCGTCGAAGATGTTGGGGTGTTGGAGCAAGATGGATTCCAATTCA
GCGGGAGCCACCTGATAGCCTTTGTACTTAATCAGAGACTTCAGGCGGTCAACGATGAAGAAGTGTTCGT
CTTCGTCCCAGTAAGCTATGTCTCCAGAATGTAGCCATCCATCCTTGTCAATCAAGGCGTTGGTCGCTTC
CGGATTGTTTACATAACCGGACATAATCATAGGACCTCTCACACACAGTTCGCCTCTTTGATTAACGCCC
AGCGTTTTCCCGGTATCCAGATCCACAACCTTCGCTTCAAAAAATGGAACAACTTTACCGACCGCGCCCG
GTTTATCATCCCCCTC
